Addgene plasmid #135479: pEM09
Purpose: Spizellomyces Hsp70 promoter driving expression of Hygromycin resistance fused to GFP
Depositing lab: Nicolas Buchler. Depositing organization: Duke University. Publication: Genetic transformation of Spizellomyces punctatus, a resource for studying chytrid biology and evolutionary cell biology. Medina EM, Robinson KA, Bellingham-Johnstun K, Ianiri G, Laplante C, Fritz-Laylin LK, Buchler NE. Elife. 2020 May 11;9. pii: 52741. doi: 10.7554/eLife.52741. PubMed 32392127.
Backbone
  Vector backbone: pRS406
  Vector type: Bacterial Expression, Yeast Expression
  Selectable markers: Hygromycin
Growth in bacteria
  Bacterial resistance: Ampicillin, 100 μg/mL
  Growth temperature: 37°C
  Growth strain: DH5alpha
  Copy number: High Copy
Gene/Insert
  Gene/Insert name: SpunHsp70pr (alt name: Spizellomyces Hsp70pr)
  Species: Spizellomyces punctatus
  Insert size (bp): 1070
  Promoter: Spun Hsp70pr
  Tag / fusion protein: hph; GFP (C terminal on insert)
  Cloning method: Ligation Independent Cloning
  Sequencing primers: 5′ CACTTTATGCTTCCGGCTCCTATGTT; 3′ CTGCCGGTAGAGGTGTGGTCAATA
Terms and licenses: Academic/Nonprofit Terms; Industry Terms: Not Available to Industry
How to cite: pEM09 was a gift from Nicolas Buchler (Addgene plasmid # 135479 ; http://n2t.net/addgene:135479 ; RRID:Addgene_135479)
