[The description below was written by a language model from this plasmid's Addgene catalogue record and the feature table of its GenBank file.]
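Description:
pEM09 is an 8,019 bp circular plasmid built on the pRS406 backbone, a yeast integrating shuttle vector, and is catalogued as a bacterial/yeast expression construct. In E. coli it is maintained at high copy through a ColE1/pUC-type origin and selected with ampicillin via the bla gene. An f1 phage origin is also present, which allows single-stranded DNA production. The backbone retains the S. cerevisiae URA3 gene with its own promoter, an auxotrophic marker that can be counterselected with 5-FOA. No yeast replication origin is annotated, consistent with an integrating pRS vector. The cloning region is flanked by remnants of the lacZ polylinker, including the lac promoter and operator, T3 and T7 promoters, and M13 primer sites.

The payload is a roughly 1.07 kb Hsp70 promoter from the chytrid fungus Spizellomyces punctatus, driving a fusion of the hygromycin phosphotransferase gene (hph, aph(4)-Ia) to a C-terminal Aequorea victoria GFP, followed by the S. cerevisiae ADH1 terminator. The promoter itself is not annotated in the feature table, but the unannotated stretch between the T3 promoter and the start of the HygR coding sequence is where it would be expected to lie. The short gap between the HygR and GFP reading frames fits a linker joining the two. Because one protein provides both hygromycin resistance and fluorescence, promoter activity can be read out by drug selection and by imaging at once. The record links the plasmid to work establishing genetic transformation of S. punctatus, where it would serve to test this endogenous promoter and supply a selectable, visible marker.
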