LOCUS       Exported 8019 bp ds-DNA circular SYN 13-MAY-2021
DEFINITION  Spizellomyces Hsp70 promoter driving expression of Hygromycin
            resistance fused to GFP.
ACCESSION   .
VERSION     .
KEYWORDS    pEM09
SOURCE      synthetic DNA construct
  ORGANISM  synthetic DNA construct
REFERENCE   1 (bases 1 to 8019)
  AUTHORS   Medina EM, Robinson KA, Bellingham-Johnstun K, Ianiri G, Laplante C,
            Fritz-Laylin LK, Buchler NE
  TITLE     Genetic transformation of Spizellomyces punctatus, a resource for
            studying chytrid biology and evolutionary cell biology.
  JOURNAL   Elife. 2020 May 11;9. pii: 52741. doi: 10.7554/eLife.52741.
  PUBMED    32392127
REFERENCE   2 (bases 1 to 8019)
  AUTHORS   .
  TITLE     Direct Submission
  JOURNAL   Exported May 13, 2021 from SnapGene Server 1.1.58
            http://www.snapgene.com
FEATURES             Location/Qualifiers
     source          1..8019
                     /organism="synthetic DNA construct"
                     /mol_type="other DNA"
     rep_origin      746..1334
                     /direction=RIGHT
                     /label=ori
                     /note="high-copy-number ColE1/pMB1/pBR322/pUC origin of
                     replication"
     primer_bind     1235..1254
                     /label=pBR322ori-F
                     /note="pBR322 origin, forward primer"
     primer_bind     1488..1505
                     /label=L4440
                     /note="L4440 vector, forward primer"
     promoter        1917..1947
                     /label=lac promoter
                     /note="promoter for the E. coli lac operon"
     protein_bind    1955..1971
                     /label=lac operator
                     /bound_moiety="lac repressor encoded by lacI"
                     /note="The lac repressor binds to the lac operator to
                     inhibit transcription in E. coli. This inhibition can be
                     relieved by adding lactose or
                     isopropyl-beta-D-thiogalactopyranoside (IPTG)."
     primer_bind     1960..1982
                     /label=M13/pUC Reverse
                     /note="In lacZ gene"
     primer_bind     1979..1995
                     /label=M13 rev
                     /note="common sequencing primer, one of multiple similar
                     variants"
     primer_bind     1979..1995
                     /label=M13 Reverse
                     /note="In lacZ gene. Also called M13-rev"
     primer_bind     2014..2034
                     /label=T3
                     /note="T3 promoter, forward primer"
     promoter        2016..2034
                     /label=T3 promoter
                     /note="promoter for bacteriophage T3 RNA polymerase"
     CDS             3135..4160
                     /codon_start=1
                     /gene="aph(4)-Ia"
                     /product="aminoglycoside phosphotransferase from E. coli"
                     /label=HygR
                     /note="confers resistance to hygromycin"
                     /translation="MGKKPELTATSVEKFLIEKFDSVSDLMQLSEGEESRAFSFDVGGR
                     GYVLRVNSCADGFYKDRYVYRHFASAALPIPEVLDIGEFSESLTYCISRRAQGVTLQDL
                     PETELPAVLQPVAEAMDAIAAADLSQTSGFGPFGPQGIGQYTTWRDFICAIADPHVYHW
                     QTVMDDTVSASVAQALDELMLWAEDCPEVRHLVHADFGSNNVLTDNGRITAVIDWSEAM
                     FGDSQYEVANIFFWRPWLACMEQQTRYFERRHPELAGSPRLRAYMLRIGLDQLYQSLVD
                     GNFDDAAWAQGRCDAIVRSGAGTVGRTQIARRSAAVWTDGCVEVLADSGNRRPSTRPRA
                     KE"
     CDS             4179..4892
                     /codon_start=1
                     /product="Aequoria victoria green fluorescent protein"
                     /label=GFP
                     /translation="SKGEELFTGVVPILVELDGDVNGHKFSVSGEGEGDATYGKLTLKF
                     ICTTGKLPVPWPTLVTTFTYGVQCFSRYPDHMKRHDFFKSAMPEGYVQERTIFFKDDGN
                     YKTRAEVKFEGDTLVNRIELKGIDFKEDGNILGHKLEYNYNSHNVYIMADKQKNGIKVN
                     FKIRHNIEDGSVQLADHYQQNTPIGDGPVLLPDNHYLSTQSALSKDPNEKRDHMVLLEF
                     VTAAGITHGMDELYK"
     primer_bind     complement(4206..4234)
                     /label=GFP-R
                     /note="GFP, reverse primer. Does NOT anneal to EGFP"
     primer_bind     4829..4849
                     /label=GFP-F
                     /note="GFP, forward primer. Does NOT anneal to EGFP"
     terminator      4912..5099
                     /gene="S. cerevisiae ADH1"
                     /label=ADH1 terminator
                     /note="transcription terminator for the S. cerevisiae
                     alcohol dehydrogenase 1 (ADH1) gene"
     primer_bind     complement(4967..4991)
                     /label=pHybLex-R
                     /note="ADH terminator, reverse primer"
     primer_bind     complement(5549..5568)
                     /label=T7
                     /note="T7 promoter, forward primer"
     promoter        complement(5550..5568)
                     /label=T7 promoter
                     /note="promoter for bacteriophage T7 RNA polymerase"
     primer_bind     complement(5578..5595)
                     /label=M13 Forward
                     /note="In lacZ gene. Also called M13-F20 or M13 (-21)
                     Forward"
     primer_bind     complement(5578..5594)
                     /label=M13 fwd
                     /note="common sequencing primer, one of multiple similar
                     variants"
     primer_bind     complement(5587..5609)
                     /label=M13/pUC Forward
                     /note="In lacZ gene"
     rep_origin      5735..6190
                     /direction=RIGHT
                     /label=f1 ori
                     /note="f1 bacteriophage origin of replication; arrow
                     indicates direction of (+) strand synthesis"
     primer_bind     complement(5822..5841)
                     /label=F1ori-R
                     /note="F1 origin, reverse primer"
     primer_bind     6032..6053
                     /label=F1ori-F
                     /note="F1 origin, forward primer"
     CDS             complement(6321..7124)
                     /codon_start=1
                     /gene="S. cerevisiae URA3"
                     /product="orotidine-5'-phosphate decarboxylase, required
                     for uracil biosynthesis"
                     /label=URA3
                     /note="yeast auxotrophic marker, counterselectable with
                     5-fluoroorotic acid (5-FOA)"
                     /translation="MSKATYKERAATHPSPVAAKLFNIMHEKQTNLCASLDVRTTKELL
                     ELVEALGPKICLLKTHVDILTDFSMEGTVKPLKALSAKYNFLLFEDRKFADIGNTVKLQ
                     YSAGVYRIAEWADITNAHGVVGPGIVSGLKQAAEEVTKEPRGLLMLAELSCKGSLSTGE
                     YTKGTVDIAKSDKDFVIGFIAQRDMGGRDEGYDWLIMTPGVGLDDKGDALGQQYRTVDD
                     VVSTGSDIIIVGRGLFAKGRDAKVEGERYRKAGWEAYLRRCGQQN"
     promoter        complement(7125..7340)
                     /gene="S. cerevisiae URA3"
                     /label=URA3 promoter
     primer_bind     complement(7364..7383)
                     /label=pRS-marker
                     /note="pRS vectors, use to sequence yeast selectable
                     marker"
     primer_bind     7483..7505
                     /label=pGEX 3'
                     /note="pGEX vectors, reverse primer"
     primer_bind     complement(7543..7561)
                     /label=pBRforEco
                     /note="pBR322 vectors, upsteam of EcoRI site, forward
                     primer"
     promoter        7629..7733
                     /gene="bla"
                     /label=AmpR promoter
     CDS             7734..575
                     /codon_start=1
                     /gene="bla"
                     /product="beta-lactamase"
                     /label=AmpR
                     /note="confers resistance to ampicillin, carbenicillin, and
                     related antibiotics"
                     /translation="MSIQHFRVALIPFFAAFCLPVFAHPETLVKVKDAEDQLGARVGYI
                     ELDLNSGKILESFRPEERFPMMSTFKVLLCGAVLSRIDAGQEQLGRRIHYSQNDLVEYS
                     PVTEKHLTDGMTVRELCSAAITMSDNTAANLLLTTIGGPKELTAFLHNMGDHVTRLDRW
                     EPELNEAIPNDERDTTMPVAMATTLRKLLTGELLTLASRQQLIDWMEADKVAGPLLRSA
                     LPAGWFIADKSGAGERGSRGIIAALGPDGKPSRIVVIYTTGSQATMDERNRQIAEIGAS
                     LIKHW"
     primer_bind     complement(7952..7971)
                     /label=Amp-R
                     /note="Ampicillin resistance gene, reverse primer"
ORIGIN
        1 ctcagaatga cttggttgag tactcaccag tcacagaaaa gcatcttacg gatggcatga
       61 cagtaagaga attatgcagt gctgccataa ccatgagtga taacactgcg gccaacttac
      121 ttctgacaac gatcggagga ccgaaggagc taaccgcttt tttgcacaac atgggggatc
      181 atgtaactcg ccttgatcgt tgggaaccgg agctgaatga agccatacca aacgacgagc
      241 gtgacaccac gatgcctgta gcaatggcaa caacgttgcg caaactatta actggcgaac
      301 tacttactct agcttcccgg caacaattaa tagactggat ggaggcggat aaagttgcag
      361 gaccacttct gcgctcggcc cttccggctg gctggtttat tgctgataaa tctggagccg
      421 gtgagcgtgg gtctcgcggt atcattgcag cactggggcc agatggtaag ccctcccgta
      481 tcgtagttat ctacacgacg gggagtcagg caactatgga tgaacgaaat agacagatcg
      541 ctgagatagg tgcctcactg attaagcatt ggtaactgtc agaccaagtt tactcatata
      601 tactttagat tgatttaaaa cttcattttt aatttaaaag gatctaggtg aagatccttt
      661 ttgataatct catgaccaaa atcccttaac gtgagttttc gttccactga gcgtcagacc
      721 ccgtagaaaa gatcaaagga tcttcttgag atcctttttt tctgcgcgta atctgctgct
      781 tgcaaacaaa aaaaccaccg ctaccagcgg tggtttgttt gccggatcaa gagctaccaa
      841 ctctttttcc gaaggtaact ggcttcagca gagcgcagat accaaatact gttcttctag
      901 tgtagccgta gttaggccac cacttcaaga actctgtagc accgcctaca tacctcgctc
      961 tgctaatcct gttaccagtg gctgctgcca gtggcgataa gtcgtgtctt accgggttgg
     1021 actcaagacg atagttaccg gataaggcgc agcggtcggg ctgaacgggg ggttcgtgca
     1081 cacagcccag cttggagcga acgacctaca ccgaactgag atacctacag cgtgagctat
     1141 gagaaagcgc cacgcttccc gaagggagaa aggcggacag gtatccggta agcggcaggg
     1201 tcggaacagg agagcgcacg agggagcttc cagggggaaa cgcctggtat ctttatagtc
     1261 ctgtcgggtt tcgccacctc tgacttgagc gtcgattttt gtgatgctcg tcaggggggc
     1321 ggagcctatg gaaaaacgcc agcaacgcgg cctttttacg gttcctggcc ttttgctggc
     1381 cttttgctca catgttcttt cctgcgttat cccctgattc tgtggataac cgtattaccg
     1441 cctttgagtg agctgatacc gctcgccgca gccgaacgac cgagcgcagc gagtcagtga
     1501 gcgaggaagc ggaagagcgc ccaatacgca aaccgcctct ccccgcgcgt tggccgattc
     1561 attaatgcag ctggcacgac aggtttcccg actggaaagc gggcagtgag cgcaacgcaa
     1621 ttaatgtgag ttacctcact cattaggccg ttgatatagg ccagtaacta atgcagctac
     1681 tgcatagaat cgatcaagag actcgagttt cggcaatgga actgtgcgcg gagcatctcc
     1741 aagtgtggat ttcgtagaga aggttgtgac tcctgccatt gcaaaagtag caaaaggctc
     1801 ccagggatct tctctcacct cattgaaaaa agcctttgaa cttgcggaac aggtatgttg
     1861 acaactgtac gcatagacaa catgagtcgg tctaatgcat actttgacac ctttcattta
     1921 cactttatgc ttccggctcg tatgttgtgt ggaattgtga gcggataaca atttcacaca
     1981 ggaaacagct atgaccatga ttacgccaag cgcgcaatta accctcacta aagggaacaa
     2041 aagctggagc tgagctcttt taaaatcttg tctttgtgca ctcttctctc cctgtcatat
     2101 tgctttacgt cgagagactg gtcaaaggat ccggtgagat cattgagcgc attgttaccc
     2161 aaaatcagca tcgagaaatt aacaagatcg cgacgctggg cgacgggaac atgtatgcga
     2221 gcacattgga taaggttgcc aaaggcggtc gatagagctc tagtatttga atagtgattc
     2281 ctgctgctca ttctcacaaa tgtctatgaa tgtcgtctgt ccatcgcttg aaatcaaaga
     2341 atgcgataca tggcgtgtcc tgatgcagcg attccaattg taaatgcgtg catgtgttcc
     2401 atgggcctgc gttaaaatgg attctgcatg tgcagcaata aatcaataaa aggatgagac
     2461 atgcagcaag gaattcactg aaagctatgg aaggatatcg aataaagaac aatttggaag
     2521 ctcatagaaa ttggatgtga tggtccaaaa tggatttccg ttttgctttc cgcgcgacgc
     2581 tctttttctt tttacttgtc ttctttcaac aaaccccccc ttcttctact ttctcgttga
     2641 aaacgataca aggaagaaag cgagagttca aaaggtaata aaagcccttg cttttgcagt
     2701 ttgcttttac gtagagtttg ttcgcgtcat cagccagagc gcccttttac ctggcaacgc
     2761 gacgctttca atttatttct cgctgtgtga aatacttttc atgctgacta tcccttgtcc
     2821 atccccattc cttccgtcat ttgcttgcta gctcgctcgc gaagattccc tctcaatcct
     2881 tctccctatt tggcaccctc ctcccgacac cgggcactaa cctcgccgca gatattctca
     2941 tcggcgtcgt cgctattgga gttgtaggcc tacttgcaaa cttcctcttt cgcagaacat
     3001 caagcagcac caagcgtcgg cgtaataaaa aacgcacgaa gcaagaagct actcatcgtc
     3061 aacaggagcc gcttttagac gagcgacata aagacactac cagtaacgga ccaaagatca
     3121 gcacaattta attaatgggt aaaaagcctg aactcaccgc gacgtctgtc gagaagtttc
     3181 tgatcgaaaa gttcgacagc gtctccgacc tgatgcagct ctcggagggc gaagaatctc
     3241 gtgctttcag cttcgatgta ggagggcgtg gatatgtcct gcgggtaaat agctgcgccg
     3301 atggtttcta caaagatcgt tatgtttatc ggcactttgc atcggccgcg ctcccgattc
     3361 cggaagtgct tgacattggg gaattcagcg agagcctgac ctattgcatc tcccgccgtg
     3421 cacagggtgt cacgttgcaa gacctgcctg aaaccgaact gcccgctgtt ctgcagccgg
     3481 tcgcggaggc catggatgcg atcgctgcgg ccgatcttag ccagacgagc gggttcggcc
     3541 cattcggacc gcaaggaatc ggtcaataca ctacatggcg tgatttcata tgcgcgattg
     3601 ctgatcccca tgtgtatcac tggcaaactg tgatggacga caccgtcagt gcgtccgtcg
     3661 cgcaggctct cgatgagctg atgctttggg ccgaggactg ccccgaagtc cggcacctcg
     3721 tgcacgcgga tttcggctcc aacaatgtcc tgacggacaa tggccgcata acagcggtca
     3781 ttgactggag cgaggcgatg ttcggggatt cccaatacga ggtcgccaac atcttcttct
     3841 ggaggccgtg gttggcttgt atggagcagc agacgcgcta cttcgagcgg aggcatccgg
     3901 agcttgcagg atcgccgcgg ctccgggcgt atatgctccg cattggtctt gaccaactct
     3961 atcagagctt ggttgacggc aatttcgatg atgcagcttg ggcgcagggt cgatgcgacg
     4021 caatcgtccg atccggagcc gggactgtcg ggcgtacaca aatcgcccgc agaagcgcgg
     4081 ccgtctggac cgatggctgt gtagaagtac tcgccgatag tggaaaccga cgccccagca
     4141 ctcgtccgag ggcaaaggaa ggaggaggag gaggaggaag taaaggagaa gaacttttca
     4201 ctggagttgt cccaattctt gttgaattag atggtgatgt taatgggcac aaattttctg
     4261 tcagtggaga gggtgaaggt gatgcaacat acggaaaact tacccttaaa tttatttgca
     4321 ctactggaaa actacctgtt ccatggccaa cacttgtcac tactttcact tatggtgttc
     4381 aatgcttttc aagataccca gatcatatga aacggcatga ctttttcaag agtgccatgc
     4441 ccgaaggtta tgtacaggaa agaactatat ttttcaaaga tgacgggaac tacaagacac
     4501 gtgctgaagt caagtttgaa ggtgataccc ttgttaatag aatcgagtta aaaggtattg
     4561 attttaaaga agatggaaac attcttggac acaaattgga atacaactat aactcacaca
     4621 atgtatacat catggcagac aaacaaaaga atggaatcaa agttaacttc aaaattagac
     4681 acaacattga agatggaagc gttcaactag cagaccatta tcaacaaaat actccaattg
     4741 gcgatggccc tgtcctttta ccagacaacc attacctgtc cacacaatct gccctttcga
     4801 aagatcccaa cgaaaagaga gaccacatgg tccttcttga gtttgtaaca gctgctggga
     4861 ttacacatgg catggatgaa ctatacaaat aggcgcgcca cttctaaata agcgaatttc
     4921 ttatgattta tgatttttat tattaaataa gttataaaaa aaataagtgt atacaaattt
     4981 taaagtgact cttaggtttt aaaacgaaaa ttcttattct tgagtaactc tttcctgtag
     5041 gtcaggttgc tttctcaggt atagtatgag gtcgctctta ttgaccacac ctctaccggc
     5101 agatccgcta gggataacag ggtaatattg tttagcttgc ctcgtccccg ccgggtcacc
     5161 cggccagcga caggaacacc cagggatagt gcagcaattg ttggtggaaa tgatggacaa
     5221 attggaaata cgataagtgg ggattcattt tgggaaaaga caaaagaaag atgctttagg
     5281 gacctatggg gggtgcgcag ctcaggggca tgatgtgact gtcgcccgta catttagccc
     5341 atacatcccc atgtataatc atttgcatcc atacattttg atggccgcac ggcgcgaagc
     5401 aaaaattacg gctcctcgct gcagacctgc gagcagggaa acgctcccct cacagacgcg
     5461 tgtacgcatg taacattata ctgaaaacct tgcttgagaa ggttttggga cgctcgaagg
     5521 ctttaatttg cggccggtac ccaattcgcc ctatagtgag tcgtattacg cgcgctcact
     5581 ggccgtcgtt ttacaacgtc gtgactggga aaaccctggc gttacccaac ttaatcgcct
     5641 tgcagcacat ccccctttcg ccagctggcg taatagcgaa gaggcccgca ccgatcgccc
     5701 ttcccaacag ttgcgcagcc tgaatggcga atggnnnnnn nnnnnnnnnn nnnnnnnnnn
     5761 nnnnnnnnnn nnnnnnnnnn nnnnnnnnnn nnnnnnnnnn nnnnnnnnnn nnnnnnnnnn
     5821 nnnnnnnnnn nnnnnnnnnn nnnnnnnnnn nnnnnnnncn nnnnnnnnnn nnnnnnnnnn
     5881 nnnnnnnnnn nnnnnnnnnn nnnnnnnnnn nnnnnnnnnn nnnnnnnnnn nnnnnnnnnn
     5941 nnnnnnnnnn annnnnnnnn nnnnnnnnnn nnnnnnnnnn nnnnnnnnnn nnnnnnnnnn
     6001 cctttgacgt tggagtccac gttctttaat agtggactct tgttccaaac tggaacaaca
     6061 ctcaacccta tctcggtcta ttcttttgat ttataaggga ttttgccgat ttcggcctat
     6121 tggttaaaaa atgagctgat ttaacaaaaa tttaacgcga attttaacaa aatattaacg
     6181 cttacaattt cctgatgcgg tattttctcc ttacgcatct gtgcggtatt tcacaccgca
     6241 tagggtaata actgatataa ttaaattgaa gctctaattt gtgagtttag tatacatgca
     6301 tttacttata atacagtttt ttagttttgc tggccgcatc ttctcaaata tgcttcccag
     6361 cctgcttttc tgtaacgttc accctctacc ttagcatccc ttccctttgc aaatagtcct
     6421 cttccaacaa taataatgtc agatcctgta gagaccacat catccacggt tctatactgt
     6481 tgacccaatg cgtctccctt gtcatctaaa cccacaccgg gtgtcataat caaccaatcg
     6541 taaccttcat ctcttccacc catgtctctt tgagcaataa agccgataac aaaatctttg
     6601 tcgctcttcg caatgtcaac agtaccctta gtatattctc cagtagatag ggagcccttg
     6661 catgacaatt ctgctaacat caaaaggcct ctaggttcct ttgttacttc ttctgccgcc
     6721 tgcttcaaac cgctaacaat acctgggccc accacaccgt gtgcattcgt aatgtctgcc
     6781 cattctgcta ttctgtatac acccgcagag tactgcaatt tgactgtatt accaatgtca
     6841 gcaaattttc tgtcttcgaa gagtaaaaaa ttgtacttgg cggataatgc ctttagcggc
     6901 ttaactgtgc cctccatgga aaaatcagtc aagatatcca catgtgtttt tagtaaacaa
     6961 attttgggac ctaatgcttc aactaactcc agtaattcct tggtggtacg aacatccaat
     7021 gaagcacaca agtttgtttg cttttcgtgc atgatattaa atagcttggc agcaacagga
     7081 ctaggatgag tagcagcacg ttccttatat gtagctttcg acatgattta tcttcgtttc
     7141 ctgcaggttt ttgttctgtg cagttgggtt aagaatactg ggcaatttca tgtttcttca
     7201 acactacata tgcgtatata taccaatcta agtctgtgct ccttccttcg ttcttccttc
     7261 tgttcggaga ttaccgaatc aaaaaaattt caaggaaacc gaaatcaaaa aaaagaataa
     7321 aaaaaaaatg atgaattgaa aaggtggtat ggtgcactct cagtacaatc tgctctgatg
     7381 ccgcatagtt aagccagccc cgacacccgc caacacccgc tgacgcgccc tgacgggctt
     7441 gtctgctccc ggcatccgct tacagacaag ctgtgaccgt ctccgggagc tgcatgtgtc
     7501 agaggttttc accgtcatca ccgaaacgcg cgagacgaaa gggcctcgtg atacgcctat
     7561 ttttataggt taatgtcatg ataataatgg tttcttagac gtcaggtggc acttttcggg
     7621 gaaatgtgcg cggaacccct atttgtttat ttttctaaat acattcaaat atgtatccgc
     7681 tcatgagaca ataaccctga taaatgcttc aataatattg aaaaaggaag agtatgagta
     7741 ttcaacattt ccgtgtcgcc cttattccct tttttgcggc attttgcctt cctgtttttg
     7801 ctcacccaga aacgctggtg aaagtaaaag atgctgaaga tcagttgggt gcacgagtgg
     7861 gttacatcga actggatctc aacagcggta agatccttga gagttttcgc cccgaagaac
     7921 gttttccaat gatgagcact tttaaagttc tgctatgtgg cgcggtatta tcccgtattg
     7981 acgccgggca agagcaactc ggtcgccgca tacactatt
//
